>Addgene plasmid #114682 | pRC03 | depositor full sequence | sequence record 217684 | pRC03 sequence 4970 bps
TGGCGAATGGG
[124 nt withheld, positions 12-135]
C
[91 nt withheld, positions 137-227]
A
[49 nt withheld, positions 229-277]
CCTTTGACGTTGGAGTCCACGTTCTTT
[37 nt withheld, positions 305-341]
ACCCTATCTCGGTCTATTCTTTTGATTTATAAGGGATTTTGCCGATTTCGGCCTATTGGTTAAAAAATGA
GCTGATTTAACAAAAATTTAACGCGAATTTTAACAAAATATTAACGTTTACAATTTCAGGTGGCACTTTT
CGGGGAAATGTGCGCGGAACCCCTATTTGTTTATTTTTCTAAATACATTCAAATATGTATCCGCTCATGA
GACAATAACCCTGATAAATGCTTCAATAATATTGAAAAAGGAAGAGTATGAGTATTCAACATTTCCGTGT
CGCCCTTATTCCCTTTTTTGCGGCATTTTGCCTTCCTGTTTTTGCTCACCCAGAAACGCTGGTGAAAGTA
AAAGATGCTGAAGATCAGTTGGGTGCACGAGTGGGTTACATCGAACTGGATCTCAACAGCGGTAAGATCC
TTGAGAGTTTTCGCCCCGAAGAACGTTTTCCAATGATGAGCACTTTTAAAGTTCTGCTATGTGGCGCGGT
ATTATCCCGTATTGACGCCGGGCAAGAGCAACTCGGTCGCCGCATACACTATTCTCAGAATGACTTGGTT
GAGTACTCACCAGTCACAGAAAAGCATCTTACGGATGGCATGACAGTAAGAGAATTATGCAGTGCTGCCA
TAACCATGAGTGATAACACTGCGGCCAACTTACTTCTGACAACGATCGGAGGACCGAAGGAGCTAACCGC
TTTTTTGCACAACATGGGGGATCATGTAACTCGCCTTGATCGTTGGGAACCGGAGCTGAATGAAGCCATA
CCAAACGACGAGCGTGACACCACGATGCCTGCAGCAATGGCAACAACGTTGCGCAAACTATTAACTGGCG
AACTACTTACTCTAGCTTCCCGGCAACAATTAATAGACTGGATGGAGGCGGATAAAGTTGCAGGACCACT
TCTGCGCTCGGCCCTTCCGGCTGGCTGGTTTATTGCTGATAAATCTGGAGCCGGTGAGCGTGGGTCTCGC
GGTATCATTGCAGCACTGGGGCCAGATGGTAAGCCCTCCCGTATCGTAGTTATCTACACGACGGGGAGTC
AGGCAACTATGGATGAACGAAATAGACAGATCGCTGAGATAGGTGCCTCACTGATTAAGCATTGGTAACT
GTCAGACCAAGTTTACTCATATATACTTTAGATTGATTTAAAACTTCATTTTTAATTTAAAAGGATCTAG
GTGAAGATCCTTTTTGATAATCTCATGACCAAAATCCCTTAACGTGAGTTTTCGTTCCACTGAGCGTCAG
ACCCCGTAGAAAAGATCAAAGGATCTTCTTGAGATCCTTTTTTTCTGCGCGTAATCTGCTGCTTGCAAAC
AAAAAAACCACCGCTACCAGCGGTGGTTTGTTTGCCGGATCAAGAGCTACCAACTCTTTTTCCGAAGGTA
ACTGGCTTCAGCAGAGCGCAGATACCAAATACTGTCCTTCTAGTGTAGCCGTAGTTAGGCCACCACTTCA
AGAACTCTGTAGCACCGCCTACATACCTCGCTCTGCTAATCCTGTTACCAGTGGCTGCTGCCAGTGGCGA
TAAGTCGTGTCTTACCGGGTTGGACTCAAGACGATAGTTACCGGATAAGGCGCAGCGGTCGGGCTGAACG
GGGGGTTCGTGCACACAGCCCAGCTTGGAGCGAACGACCTACACCGAACTGAGATACCTACAGCGTGAGC
TATGAGAAAGCGCCACGCTTCCCGAAGGGAGAAAGGCGGACAGGTATCCGGTAAGCGGCAGGGTCGGAAC
AGGAGAGCGCACGAGGGAGCTTCCAGGGGGAAACGCCTGGTATCTTTATAGTCCTGTCGGGTTTCGCCAC
CTCTGACTTGAGCGTCGATTTTTGTGATGCTCGTCAGGGGGGCGGAGCCTATGGAAAAACGCCAGCAACG
CGGCCTTTTTACGGTTCCTGGCCTTTTGCTGGCCTTTTGCTCACATGTTCTTTCCTGCGTTATCCCCTGA
TTCTGTGGATAACCGTATTACCGCCTTTGAGTGAGCTGATACCGCTCGCCGCAGCCGAACGACCGAGCGC
AGCGAGTCAGTGAGCGAGGAAGCGGAAGAGCGCCTGATGCGGTATTTTCTCCTTACGCATCTGTGCGGTA
TTTCACACCGCATATATGGTGCACTCTCAGTACAATCTGCTCTGATGCCGCATAGTTAAGCCAGTATACA
CTCCGCTATCGCTACGTGACTGGGTCATGGCTGCGCCCCGACACCCGCCAACACCCGCTGACGCGCCCTG
ACGGGCTTGTCTGCTCCCGGCATCCGCTTACAGACAAGCTGTGACCGTCTCCGGGAGCTGCATGTGTCAG
AGGTTTTCACCGTCATCACCGAAACGCGCGAGGCAGCTGCGGTAAAGCTCATCAGCGTGGTCGTGAAGCG
ATTCACAGATGTCTGCCTGTTCATCCGCGTCCAGCTCGTTGAGTTTCTCCAGAAGCGTTAATGTCTGGCT
TCTGATAAAGCGGGCCATGTTAAGGGCGGTTTTTTCCTGTTTGGTCACTGATGCCTCCGTGTAAGGGGGA
TTTCTGTTCATGGGGGTAATGATACCGATGAAACGAGAGAGGATGCTCACGATACGGGTTACTGATGATG
AACATGCCCGGTTACTGGAACGTTGTGAGGGTAAACAACTGGCGGTATGGATGCGGCGGGACCAGAGAAA
AATCACTCAGGGTCAATGCCAGCGCTTCGTTAATACAGATGTAGGTGTTCCACAGGGTAGCCAGCAGCAT
CCTGCGATGCAGATCCGGAACATAATGGTGCAGGGCGCTGACTTCCGCGTTTCCAGACTTTACGAAACAC
GGAAACCGAAGACCATTCATGTTGTTGCTCAGGTCGCAGACGTTTTGCAGCAGCAGTCGCTTCACGTTCG
CTCGCGTATCGGTGATTCATTCTGCTAACCAGTAAGGCAACCCCGCCAGCCTAGCCGGGTCCTCAACGAC
AGGAGCACGATCATGCGCACCCGTGGCCAGGACCCAACGCTGCCCGAGATCTCGATCCCGCGAAATTAAT
ACGACTCACTATAGGGAGACCACAACGGTTTCCCTCTAGAAATAATTTTGTTTAACTTTAAGAAGGAGAT
ATACATATGAAACAAGATCTGATGTCCCCTATACTAGGTTATTGGAAAATTAAGGGCCTTGTGCAACCCA
CTCGACTTCTTTTGGAATATCTTGAAGAAAAATATGAAGAGCATTTGTATGAGCGCGATGAAGGTGATAA
ATGGCGAAACAAAAAGTTTGAATTGGGTTTGGAGTTTCCCAATCTTCCTTATTATATTGATGGTGATGTT
AAATTAACACAGTCTATGGCCATCATACGTTATATAGCTGACAAGCACAACATGTTGGGTGGTTGTCCAA
AAGAGCGTGCAGAGATTTCAATGCTTGAAGGAGCGGTTTTGGATATTAGATACGGTGTTTCGAGAATTGC
ATATAGTAAAGACTTTGAAACTCTCAAAGTTGATTTTCTTAGCAAGCTACCTGAAATGCTGAAAATGTTC
GAAGATCGTTTATGTCATAAAACATATTTAAATGGTGATCATGTAACCCATCCTGACTTCATGTTGTATG
ACGCTCTTGATGTTGTTTTATACATGGACCCAATGTGCCTGGATGCGTTCCCAAAATTAGTTTGTTTTAA
AAAACGTATTGAAGCTATCCCACAAATTGATAAGTACTTGAAATCCAGCAAGTATATAGCATGGCCTTTG
CAGGGCTGGCAAGCCACGTTTGGTGGTGGCGACCATCCTCCAACTAGTGGATCTGGTGGTGGTGGCGGTT
CCATGAGCGAGAATCTTTATTTTCAGGGATCCATCAGTCTGATTGCGGCGTTAGCGGTAGATCGCGTTAT
CGGCATGGAAAACGCCATGCCGTGGAACCTGCCTGCCGATCTCGCCTGGTTTAAACGCAACACCTTAAAT
AAACCCGTGATTATGGGCCGCCATACCTGGGAATCAATCGGTCGTCCGTTGCCAGGACGCAAAAATATTA
TCCTCAGCAGTCAACCGGGTACGGACGATCGCGTAACGTGGGTGAAGTCGGTGGATGAAGCCATCGCGGC
GTGTGGTGACGTACCAGAAATCATGGTGATTGGCGGCGGTCGCGTTTATGAACAGTTCTTGCCAAAAGCG
CAAAAACTGTATCTGACGCATATCGACGCAGAAGTGGAAGGCGACACCCATTTCCCGGATTACGAGCCGG
ATGACTGGGAATCGGTATTCAGCGAATTCCACGATGCTGATGCGCAGAACTCTCACAGCTATTGCTTTGA
GATTCTGGAGCGGCGGGCGGCCGCTGGAAGCGGGGCTGGTGGTTCGCCGGGTGGTGGAAGCGGAGGGTCT
GGCTCTAGTGCTAGCGGAGGCAGTACTTCAGAAAAGCGTGACCACATGGTCCTTCTTGAGTACGTAACTG
CTGCTGGGATTACACATGGCATGGATGAGCTCTACAAAGACGCCTCATGATAGTAACTCGAGCACCACCA
CCACCACCACTGAGATCCGGCTGCTAACAAAGCCCGAAAGGAAGCTGAGTTGGCTGCTGCCACCGCTGAG
CAATAACTAGCATAACCCCTTGGGGCCTCTAAACGGGTCTTGAGGGGTTTTTTGCTGAAAGGAGGAACTA
TATCCGGAT
Features (pLannotate 1.2.2; 16 found; start..end, strand, type, name):
     12..467     +  rep_origin     f1 ori (sequence partly withheld): f1 bacteriophage origin of replication; arrow indicates direction of (+) strand synthesis
    494..598     +  promoter       AmpR promoter: bla
    599..1459    +  CDS            AmpR: β-lactamase; bla; confers resistance to ampicillin, carbenicillin, and related antibiotics
   1630..2218    +  rep_origin     ori: high-copy-number ColE1/pMB1/pBR322/pUC origin of replication
   2404..2546    -  misc_feature   bom: basis of mobility region from pBR322
   2648..2839    -  CDS            rop: Rop protein, which maintains plasmids at low copy number; rop
   2856..3236    +  CDS            YPB1_ECOLX: Protein predicted: Swiss-Prot protein existence level 4. From Escherichia coli.
   3348..3366    +  promoter       T7 promoter: promoter for bacteriophage T7 RNA polymerase
   3398..3420    +  RBS            RBS: efficient ribosome binding site from bacteriophage T7 gene 10 (Olins and Rangwala, 1989)
   3443..4094    +  CDS            GST (fragment): glutathione S-transferase from Schistosoma japonicum
   4129..4149    +  CDS            capTEV™ (fragment): composite tag for in vivo biotinylation, TEV protease cleavage, and 6xHis tagging
   4154..4627    +  CDS            ecDHFR: E. coli dihydrofolate reductase; folA
   4712..4789    +  CDS            superfolder GFP (fragment): GFP variant that folds robustly even when fused to poorly folded proteins (Pédelacq et al., 2006)
   4814..4831    +  CDS            9xHis (fragment): 9xHis affinity tag
   4841..4890    +  CDS            SET1 (fragment): solubility-enhancement tag derived from T7 phage gene 10B
   4898..4945    +  terminator     T7 terminator: transcription terminator for bacteriophage T7 RNA polymerase
