>Addgene plasmid #114682 | pRC03 | addgene full sequence | sequence record 222981 | Addgene NGS Result
TGGCGAATGGG
[124 nt withheld, positions 12-135]
C
[91 nt withheld, positions 137-227]
A
[49 nt withheld, positions 229-277]
CCTTTGACGTTGGAGTCCACGTTCTTT
[37 nt withheld, positions 305-341]
ACCCTATCTCGGTCTATTCTTTTGATTTATAAGGGATTTTGCCGATTTCGGCCTATTGGTTAAAAAATGA
GCTGATTTAACAAAAATTTAACGCGAATTTTAACAAAATATTAACGCTTACAATTTAGGTGGCACTTTTC
GGGGAAATGTGCGCGGAACCCCTATTTGTTTATTTTTCTAAATACATTCAAATATGTATCCGCTCATGAG
ACAATAACCCTGATAAATGCTTCAATAATATTGAAAAAGGAAGAGTATGAGTATTCAACATTTCCGTGTC
GCCCTTATTCCCTTTTTTGCGGCATTTTGCCTTCCTGTTTTTGCTCACCCAGAAACGCTGGTGAAAGTAA
AAGATGCTGAAGATCAGTTGGGTGCACGAGTGGGTTACATCGAACTGGATCTCAACAGCGGTAAGATCCT
TGAGAGTTTTCGCCCCGAAGAACGTTTTCCAATGATGAGCACTTTTAAAGTTCTGCTATGTGGCGCGGTA
TTATCCCGTATTGACGCCGGGCAAGAGCAACTCGGTCGCCGCATACACTATTCTCAGAATGACTTGGTTG
AGTACTCACCAGTCACAGAAAAGCATCTTACGGATGGCATGACAGTAAGAGAATTATGCAGTGCTGCCAT
AACCATGAGTGATAACACTGCGGCCAACTTACTTCTGACAACGATCGGAGGACCGAAGGAGCTAACCGCT
TTTTTGCACAACATGGGGGATCATGTAACTCGCCTTGATCGTTGGGAACCGGAGCTGAATGAAGCCATAC
CAAACGACGAGCGTGACACCACGATGCCTGCAGCAATGGCAACAACGTTGCGCAAACTATTAACTGGCGA
ACTACTTACTCTAGCTTCCCGGCAACAATTAATAGACTGGATGGAGGCGGATAAAGTTGCAGGACCACTT
CTGCGCTCGGCCCTTCCGGCTGGCTGGTTTATTGCTGATAAATCTGGAGCCGGTGAGCGTGGGTCTCGCG
GTATCATTGCAGCACTGGGGCCAGATGGTAAGCCCTCCCGTATCGTAGTTATCTACACGACGGGGAGTCA
GGCAACTATGGATGAACGAAATAGACAGATCGCTGAGATAGGTGCCTCACTGATTAAGCATTGGTAACTG
TCAGACCAAGTTTACTCATATATACTTTAGATTGATTTAAAACTTCATTTTTAATTTAAAAGGATCTAGG
TGAAGATCCTTTTTGATAATCTCATGACCAAAATCCCTTAACGTGAGTTTTCGTTCCACTGAGCGTCAGA
CCCCGTAGAAAAGATCAAAGGATCTTCTTGAGATCCTTTTTTTCTGCGCGTAATCTGCTGCTTGCAAACA
AAAAAACCACCGCTACCAGCGGTGGTTTGTTTGCCGGATCAAGAGCTACCAACTCTTTTTCCGAAGGTAA
CTGGCTTCAGCAGAGCGCAGATACCAAATACTGTCCTTCTAGTGTAGCCGTAGTTAGGCCACCACTTCAA
GAACTCTGTAGCACCGCCTACATACCTCGCTCTGCTAATCCTGTTACTAGTGGCTGCTGCCAGTGGCGAT
AAGTCGTGTCTTACCGGGTTGGACTCAAGACGATAGTTACCGGATAAGGCGCAGCGGTCGGGCTGAACGG
GGGGTTCGTGCACACAGCCCAGCTTGGAGCGAACGACCTACACCGAACTGAGATACCTACAGCGTGAGCT
ATGAGAAAGCGCCACGCTTCCCGAAGGGAGAAAGGCGGACAGGTATCCGGTAAGCGGCAGGGTCGGAACA
GGAGAGCGCACGAGGGAGCTTCCAGGGGGAAACGCCTGGTATCTTTATAGTCCTGTCGGGTTTCGCCACC
TCTGACTTGAGCGTCGATTTTTGTGATGCTCGTCAGGGGGGCGGAGCCTATGGAAAAACGCCAGCAACGC
GGCCTTTTTACGGTTCCTGGCCTTTTGCTGGCCTTTTGCTCACATGTTCTTTCCTGCGTTATCCCCTGAT
TCTGTGGATAACCGTATTACCGCCTTTGAGTGAGCTGATACCGCTCGCCGCAGCCGAACGACCGAGCGCA
GCGAGTCAGTGAGCGAGGAAGCGGAAGAGCGCCTGATGCGGTATTTTCTCCTTACGCATCTGTGCGGTAT
TTCACACCGCAATGGTGCACTCTCAGTACAATCTGCTCTGATGCCGCATAGTTAAGCCAGTATACACTCC
GCTATCGCTACGTGACTGGGTCATGGCTGCGCCCCGACACCCGCCAACACCCGCTGACGCGCCCTGACGG
GCTTGTCTGCTCCCGGCATCCGCTTACAGACAAGCTGTGACCGTCTCCGGGAGCTGCATGTGTCAGAGGT
TTTCACCGTCATCACCGAAACGCGCGAGGCAGCTGCGGTAAAGCTCATCAGCGTGGTCGTGAAGCGATTC
ACAGATGTCTGCCTGTTCATCCGCGTCCAGCTCGTTGAGTTTCTCCAGAAGCGTTAATGTCTGGCTTCTG
ATAAAGCGGGCCATGTTAAGGGCGGTTTTTTCCTGTTTGGTTACTGATGCCTCCGTGTAAGGGGGATTTC
TGTTCATGGGGGTAATGATACCGATGAAACGAGAGAGGATGCTCACGATACGGGTTACTGATGATGAACA
TGCCCGGTTACTGGAACGTTGTGAGGGTAAACAACTGGCGGTATGGATGCGGCGGGACCAGAGAAAAATC
ACTCAGGGTCAATGCCAGCGCTTCGTTAATACAGATGTAGGTGTTCCACAGGGTAGCCAGCAGCATCCTG
CGATGCAGATCCGGAACATAATGGTGCAGGGCGCTGACTTCCGCGTTTCCAGACTTTACGAAACACGGAA
ACCGAAGACCATTCATGTTGTTGCTCAGGTCGCAGACGTTTTGCAGCAGCAGTCGCTTCACGTTCGCTCG
CGTATCGGTGATTCATTCTGCTAACCAGTAAGGCAACCCCGCCAGCCTAGCCGGGTCCTCAACGACAGGA
GCACGATCATGCGCACCCGTGGCCAGGACCCAACGCTGCCCGAGATCTCGATCCCGCGAAATTAATACGA
CTCACTATAGGGAGACCACAACGGTTTCCCTCTAGAAATAATTTTGTTTAACTTTAAGAAGGAGATATAC
ATATGAAACAAGATCTGATGTCCCCTATACTAGGTTATTGGAAAATTAAGGGCCTTGTGCAACCCACTCG
ACTTCTTTTGGAATATCTTGAAGAAAAATATGAAGAGCATTTGTATGAGCGCGATGAAGGTGATAAATGG
CGAAACAAAAAGTTTGAATTGGGTTTGGAGTTTCCCAATCTTCCTTATTATATTGATGGTGATGTTAAAT
TAACACAGTCTATGGCCATCATACGTTATATAGCTGACAAGCACAACATGTTGGGTGGTTGTCCAAAAGA
GCGTGCAGAGATTTCAATGCTTGAAGGAGCGGTTTTGGATATTAGATACGGTGTTTCGAGAATTGCATAT
AGTAAAGACTTTGAAACTCTCAAAGTTGATTTTCTTAGCAAGCTACCTGAAATGCTGAAAATGTTCGAAG
ATCGTTTATGTCATAAAACATATTTAAATGGTGATCATGTAACCCATCCTGACTTCATGTTGTATGACGC
TCTTGATGTTGTTTTATACATGGACCCAATGTGCCTGGATGCGTTCCCAAAATTAGTTTGTTTTAAAAAA
CGTATTGAAGCTATCCCACAAATTGATAAGTACTTGAAATCCAGCAAGTATATAGCATGGCCTTTGCAGG
GCTGGCAAGCCACGTTTGGTGGTGGCGACCATCCTCCAACTAGTGGATCTGGTGGTGGTGGCGGTTCCAT
GAGCGAGAATCTTTATTTTCAGGGATCCATCAGTCTGATTGCGGCGTTAGCGGTAGATCGCGTTATCGGC
ATGGAAAACGCCATGCCGTGGAACCTGCCTGCCGATCTCGCCTGGTTTAAACGCAACACCTTAAATAAAC
CCGTGATTATGGGCCGCCATACCTGGGAATCAATCGGTCGTCCGTTGCCAGGACGCAAAAATATTATCCT
CAGCAGTCAACCGGGTACGGACGATCGCGTAACGTGGGTGAAGTCGGTGGATGAAGCCATCGCGGCGTGT
GGTGACGTACCAGAAATCATGGTGATTGGCGGCGGTCGCGTTTATGAACAGTTCTTGCCAAAAGCGCAAA
AACTGTATCTGACGCATATCGACGCAGAAGTGGAAGGCGACACCCATTTCCCGGATTACGAGCCGGATGA
CTGGGAATCGGTATTCAGCGAATTCCACGATGCTGATGCGCAGAACTCTCACAGCTATTGCTTTGAGATT
CTGGAGCGGCGGGCGGCCGCTGGAAGCGGGGCTGGTGGTTCGCCGGGTGGTGGAAGCGGAGGGTCTGGCT
CTAGTGCTAGCGGAGGCAGTACTTCAGAAAAGCGTGACCACATGGTCCTTCTTGAGTACGTAACTGCTGC
TGGGATTACACATGGCATGGATGAGCTCTACAAAGACGCCTCATGATAGTAACTCGAGCACCACCACCAC
CACCACTGAGATCCGGCTGCTAACAAAGCCCGAAAGGAAGCTGAGTTGGCTGCTGCCACCGCTGAGCAAT
AACTAGCATAACCCCTTGGGGCCTCTAAACGGGTCTTGAGGGGTTTTTTGCTGAAAGGAGGAACTATATC
CGGAT
Features (pLannotate 1.2.2; 16 found; start..end, strand, type, name):
     12..440     +  rep_origin     f1 ori (sequence partly withheld): f1 bacteriophage origin of replication; arrow indicates direction of (+) strand synthesis
    493..597     +  promoter       AmpR promoter: bla
    598..1458    +  CDS            AmpR: β-lactamase; bla; confers resistance to ampicillin, carbenicillin, and related antibiotics
   1629..2217    +  rep_origin     ori: high-copy-number ColE1/pMB1/pBR322/pUC origin of replication
   2403..2542    -  misc_feature   bom: basis of mobility region from pBR322
   2644..2832    -  CDS            rop: Rop protein, which maintains plasmids at low copy number; rop
   2852..3232    +  CDS            YPB1_ECOLX: Protein predicted: Swiss-Prot protein existence level 4. From Escherichia coli.
   3344..3362    +  promoter       T7 promoter: promoter for bacteriophage T7 RNA polymerase
   3394..3416    +  RBS            RBS: efficient ribosome binding site from bacteriophage T7 gene 10 (Olins and Rangwala, 1989)
   3439..4090    +  CDS            GST (fragment): glutathione S-transferase from Schistosoma japonicum
   4125..4145    +  CDS            capTEV™ (fragment): composite tag for in vivo biotinylation, TEV protease cleavage, and 6xHis tagging
   4150..4623    +  CDS            ecDHFR: E. coli dihydrofolate reductase; folA
   4708..4785    +  CDS            superfolder GFP (fragment): GFP variant that folds robustly even when fused to poorly folded proteins (Pédelacq et al., 2006)
   4810..4827    +  CDS            9xHis (fragment): 9xHis affinity tag
   4837..4886    +  CDS            SET1 (fragment): solubility-enhancement tag derived from T7 phage gene 10B
   4894..4941    +  terminator     T7 terminator: transcription terminator for bacteriophage T7 RNA polymerase
