[The description below was written by a language model from this plasmid's Addgene catalogue record and pLannotate feature annotations shown in this document.]
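Description:
pRC03 is a bacterial T7 expression plasmid built on the pETARA backbone (about 5 kb in total) for producing a recombinant fusion of E. coli dihydrofolate reductase with the eleventh β-strand of superfolder GFP. It is propagated in E. coli under ampicillin selection from the bla gene and replicates from a ColE1/pMB1-type origin. The backbone also carries the pBR322 bom region and the rop gene, although the catalogue lists the plasmid as high copy. An f1 origin is present as well.

The expression cassette runs from a T7 promoter and the phage T7 gene 10 ribosome binding site to a T7 terminator, so expression requires a host that supplies T7 RNA polymerase. No lac operator or lacI gene is annotated. The open reading frame begins with backbone-encoded Schistosoma japonicum GST. A short 21 bp match to the capTEV tag follows, most likely a TEV protease cleavage site that would allow GST removal. Next come ecDHFR (folA) and a 78 bp superfolder GFP fragment corresponding to the GFP11 strand. A six-codon histidine tag is annotated downstream. The small "SET1" hit just before the terminator is probably vector-derived sequence rather than a functional tag. The insert was cloned between BamHI and XhoI.

GFP11 is non-fluorescent on its own but restores fluorescence when it complements the GFP1-10 fragment. DHFR binds trimethoprim-type ligands used in chemical dimerization. The associated publication concerns optochemical control of protein localization and activity in cell-like compartments, which suggests the purified protein serves as a recruitable split-GFP component, though the record does not describe the assay. The depositor and sequencing-derived records differ by only a few nucleotides and carry the same annotations.
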