Addgene plasmid #114682: pRC03
Purpose: DHFR-sfGFP.Strand11
Depositing lab: Matthew Good. Depositing organization: University of Pennsylvania. Publication: Optochemical Control of Protein Localization and Activity within Cell-like Compartments. Caldwell RM, Bermudez JG, Thai D, Aonbangkhen C, Schuster BS, Courtney T, Deiters A, Hammer DA, Chenoweth DM, Good MC. Biochemistry. 2018 May 8;57(18):2590-2596. doi: 10.1021/acs.biochem.8b00131. Epub 2018 Apr 19. PubMed 29671583.
Backbone
  Vector backbone: pETARA
  Backbone size w/o insert (bp): 4310
  Total vector size (bp): 4970
Growth in bacteria
  Bacterial resistance: Ampicillin, 100 μg/mL
  Growth temperature: 37°C
  Growth strain: DH5alpha
  Copy number: High Copy
Gene/Insert
  Gene/Insert name: DHFR-sfGFP.Strand11 (alt name: DHFR-GFP11)
  Promoter: T7 Promoter
  Tag / fusion protein: GST (N terminal on backbone)
  Cloning method: Restriction Enzyme; 5′ cloning site BamHI (unknown if destroyed); 3′ cloning site XhoI (unknown if destroyed)
  Sequencing primers: 5′ T7 Promoter; 3′ T7 Terminator
Terms and licenses: Academic/Nonprofit Terms; Industry Terms: Not Available to Industry
How to cite: pRC03 was a gift from Matthew Good (Addgene plasmid # 114682 ; http://n2t.net/addgene:114682 ; RRID:Addgene_114682)
